>Addgene plasmid #167954 | pBN073 | addgene full sequence | sequence record 344783 | Addgene NGS Result
AAGAAACCAATTGTCCATATTGCATCAGACATTGCCGTCACTGCGTCTTTTACTGGCTCTTCTCGCTAAC
CAAACCGGTAACCCCGCTTATTAAAAGCATTCTGTAACAAAGCGGGACCAAAGCCATGACAAAAACGCGT
AACAAAAGTGTCTATAATCACGGCAGAAAAGTCCACATTGATTATTTGCACGGCGTCACACTTTGCTATG
CCATAGCATTTTTATCCATAAGATTAGCGGATCCTACCTGACGCTTTTTATCGCAACTCTCTACTGTTTC
TCCATACCCGTTTTTTTGGGCTAGCAGGAGGAATTCACCATGACTTCAGTCACATCTAAGCAATCAACGA
TACTAGGATCTGATGAAATAGATTTAGGTCGCGTTATCGGTGAGCTAATTGATCATCGTAAGCTTATTAT
ATCTATAACATCGGTTTTTACCTTATTTGCAATACTCTATGCATTATTAGCGACTCCTATCTATGAGACG
GATGCGCTAATTCAAATAGAGCAGAAGCAAGGTAATGCTATACTAAGCAGTCTAAGTCAGGTTTTACCTG
ATGGCCAACCCCAATCTGCACCTGAAACAGCTTTGCTACAATCTCGAATGATTCTTGGCAAAACTATAGA
TGATTTAAACCTTCAGATTCAAATTGAACAAAAATATTTTCCTGTTATTGGCCGTGGGTTAGCAAGATTA
ATGGGAGAAAAACCAGGTAATATTGATATTACTCGGTTATATTTGCCTGATAGTGACGATATTAGTAATA
ATACTCCTAGTATAATATTAACAGTAAAAGATAAAGAAAATTATTCGATCAATAGCGATGGTATTCAACT
CAATGGGGTTGTAGGGACGTTATTAAATGAAAAAGGGATATCATTACTGGTTAACGAAATCGATGCTAAA
CCTGGAGATCAATTTGTTATTACACAGTTGCCTCGATTAAAGGCCATTTCTGATCTTTTAAAAAGTTTTA
GCGTTGCTGATTTGGGTAAAGATACGGGAATGTTAACGTTGACTCTTACTGGAGATAACCCAAAAAGAAT
ATCTCATATTTTGGACAGTATCAGTCAGAACTATCTTGCACAGAACATTGCTAGACAAGCTGCGCAGGAT
GCTAAAAGTCTCGAGTTTTTAAATCAACAATTACCCAAAGTTCGTGCCGAATTAGATTCTGCGGAAGACA
AGTTAAATGCTTATCGTAAGCAAAAAGACTCTGTTGACTTGAATATGGAAGCTAAATCAGTACTTGATCA
AATAGTTAACGTTGATAATCAACTAAATGAATTAACCTTCCGTGAGGCAGAAGTTTCACAGCTATATACT
AAGGAACATCCTACTTATAAGGCGTTAATGGAAAAACGGCAAACACTTCAAGAAGAAAAATCTAAACTTA
ATAAGCGCGTTAGTAGTATGCCCTCGACCCAGCAGGAGGTTCTGCGATTAAGTCGAGATGTTGAATCTGG
TCGTGCTGTATATTTGCAATTGCTAAATCGGCAACAAGAATTAAACATTGCCAAATCAAGTGCTATTGGC
AACGTTAGAATTATTGATAATGCTGTAACAGATCCTAATCCTGTAAGACCAAAGAAGACTATCATAATTG
TAATAGGTGTTGTTTTAGGGCTAATCGTTTCGGTTGTACTGGTATTGTTCCAAGTGTTTCTACGCCGTGG
TATCGAATCCCCAGAGCAACTCGAAGAAATCGGAATAAACGTGTATGCAAGTATTCCAATATCTGAATGG
CTTACAAAAAATGCTCGTCAGTCAGGGAAAGTCAGAAAAAATCAGTCAGACACATTGCTTGCTGTTGGTA
ATCCTGCCGATTTAGCTGTTGAGGCCATTCGTGGTTTACGCACAAGTTTGCATTTTGCAATGATGGAAGC
AAAAAATAATGTCCTAATGATATCGGGTGCTAGTCCAAGCGCAGGTAAAACTTTTATTAGCAGTAACTTG
GCAGCCACTATAGCAATTACAGGGAAAAAAGTTTTATTCATTGATGCTGACCTTCGTAAGGGATATGCTC
ATAAAATGTTTGGTCATAAAAACGATAAAGGATTATCTGAGTTTTTATCTGGACAAGCCGCTGCTGAAAT
GATCATTGATAAAGTAGAAGGGGGGGGATTTGATTACATTGGTCGTGGACAAATTCCTCCAAACCCAGCT
GAATTACTTATGCATCCGCGTTTTGAACAATTATTAAATTGGGCCTCACAAAATTATGATTTAATTATAA
TAGATACACCTCCAATTTTGGCAGTGACAGATGCTGCGATTATTGGTCGATATGCTGGAACATGTCTATT
AGTCGCTCGCTTTGAAAAAAATACTGTTAAAGAAATTGATGTAAGTATGAAGCGGTTTGAGCAAAGTGGT
GTGGTAGTCAAAGGCTGTATACTTAACGGTGTTGTAAAGAAAGCTAGCAGCTACGAAAGATATGGCCATA
ATCATTATGGCTATTCTTATTATGATAAAAAACACCACCACCACCACCACTGACTGCAGGCATGCAAGCT
TGGCTGTTTTGGCGGATGAGAGAAGATTTTCAGCCTGATACAGATTAAATCAGAACGCAGAAGCGGTCTG
ATAAAACAGAATTTGCCTGGCGGCAGTAGCGCGGTGGTCCCACCTGACCCCATGCCGAACTCAGAAGTGA
AACGCCGTAGCGCCGATGGTAGTGTGGGGTCTCCCCATGCGAGAGTAGGGAACTGCCAGGCATCAAATAA
AACGAAAGGCTCAGTCGAAAGACTGGGCCTTTCGTTTTATCTGTTGTTTGTCGGTGAACGCTCTCCTGAG
TAGGACAAATCCGCCGGGAGCGGATTTGAACGTTGCGAAGCAACGGCCCGGAGGGTGGCGGGCAGGACGC
CCGCCATAAACTGCCAGGCATCAAATTAAGCAGAAGGCCATCCTGACGGATGGCCTTTTTGCGTTTCTAC
AAACTCTTTTGTTTATTTTTCTAAATACATTCAAATATGTATCCGCTCATGAGACAATAACCCTGATAAA
TGCTTCAATAATATTGAAAAAGGAAGAGTATGAGTATTCAACATTTCCGTGTCGCCCTTATTCCCTTTTT
TGCGGCATTTTGCCTTCCTGTTTTTGCTCACCCAGAAACGCTGGTGAAAGTAAAAGATGCTGAAGATCAG
TTGGGTGCACGAGTGGGTTACATCGAACTGGATCTCAACAGCGGTAAGATCCTTGAGAGTTTTCGCCCCG
AAGAACGTTTTCCAATGATGAGCACTTTTAAAGTTCTGCTATGTGGCGCGGTATTATCCCGTGTTGACGC
CGGGCAAGAGCAACTCGGTCGCCGCATACACTATTCTCAGAATGACTTGGTTGAGTACTCACCAGTCACA
GAAAAGCATCTTACGGATGGCATGACAGTAAGAGAATTATGCAGTGCTGCCATAACCATGAGTGATAACA
CTGCGGCCAACTTACTTCTGACAACGATCGGAGGACCGAAGGAGCTAACCGCTTTTTTGCACAACATGGG
GGATCATGTAACTCGCCTTGATCGTTGGGAACCGGAGCTGAATGAAGCCATACCAAACGACGAGCGTGAC
ACCACGATGCCTGTAGCAATGGCAACAACGTTGCGCAAACTATTAACTGGCGAACTACTTACTCTAGCTT
CCCGGCAACAATTAATAGACTGGATGGAGGCGGATAAAGTTGCAGGACCACTTCTGCGCTCGGCCCTTCC
GGCTGGCTGGTTTATTGCTGATAAATCTGGAGCCGGTGAGCGTGGGTCTCGCGGTATCATTGCAGCACTG
GGGCCAGATGGTAAGCCCTCCCGTATCGTAGTTATCTACACGACGGGGAGTCAGGCAACTATGGATGAAC
GAAATAGACAGATCGCTGAGATAGGTGCCTCACTGATTAAGCATTGGTAACTGTCAGACCAAGTTTACTC
ATATATACTTTAGATTGATT
[125 nt withheld, positions 3941-4065]
C
[141 nt withheld, positions 4067-4207]
CCTTTGACGTTGGAGTCCACGTTCTTT
[37 nt withheld, positions 4235-4271]
ACCCTATCTCGGGCTATTCTTTTGATTTATAAGGGATTTTGCCGATTTCGGCCTATTGGTTAAAAAATGA
GCTGATTTAACAAAAATTTAACGCGAATTTTAACAAAATATTAACGTTTACAATTTAAAAGGATCTAGGT
GAAGATCCTTTTTGATAATCTCATGACCAAAATCCCTTAACGTGAGTTTTCGTTCCACTGAGCGTCAGAC
CCCGTAGAAAAGATCAAAGGATCTTCTTGAGATCCTTTTTTTCTGCGCGTAATCTGCTGCTTGCAAACAA
AAAAACCACCGCTACCAGCGGTGGTTTGTTTGCCGGATCAAGAGCTACCAACTCTTTTTCCGAAGGTAAC
TGGCTTCAGCAGAGCGCAGATACCAAATACTGTCCTTCTAGTGTAGCCGTAGTTAGGCCACCACTTCAAG
AACTCTGTAGCACCGCCTACATACCTCGCTCTGCTAATCCTGTTACCAGTGGCTGCTGCCAGTGGCGATA
AGTCGTGTCTTACCGGGTTGGACTCAAGACGATAGTTACCGGATAAGGCGCAGCGGTCGGGCTGAACGGG
GGGTTCGTGCACACAGCCCAGCTTGGAGCGAACGACCTACACCGAACTGAGATACCTACAGCGTGAGCTA
TGAGAAAGCGCCACGCTTCCCGAAGGGAGAAAGGCGGACAGGTATCCGGTAAGCGGCAGGGTCGGAACAG
GAGAGCGCACGAGGGAGCTTCCAGGGGGAAACGCCTGGTATCTTTATAGTCCTGTCGGGTTTCGCCACCT
CTGACTTGAGCGTCGATTTTTGTGATGCTCGTCAGGGGGGCGGAGCCTATGGAAAAACGCCAGCAACGCG
GCCTTTTTACGGTTCCTGGCCTTTTGCTGGCCTTTTGCTCACATGTTCTTTCCTGCGTTATCCCCTGATT
CTGTGGATAACCGTATTACCGCCTTTGAGTGAGCTGATACCGCTCGCCGCAGCCGAACGACCGAGCGCAG
CGAGTCAGTGAGCGAGGAAGCGGAAGAGCGCCTGATGCGGTATTTTCTCCTTACGCATCTGTGCGGTATT
TCACACCGCATAGGGTCATGGCTGCGCCCCGACACCCGCCAACACCCGCTGACGCGCCCTGACGGGCTTG
TCTGCTCCCGGCATCCGCTTACAGACAAGCTGTGACCGTCTCCGGGAGCTGCATGTGTCAGAGGTTTTCA
CCGTCATCACCGAAACGCGCGAGGCAGAAGGAGATGGCGCCCAACAGTCCCCCGGCCACGGGGCCTGCCA
CCATACCCACGCCGAAACAAGCGCTCATGAGCCCGAAGTGGCGAGCCCGATCTTCCCCATCGGTGATGTC
GGCGATATAGGCGCCAGCAACCGCACCTGTGGCGCCGGTGATGCCGGCCACGATGCGTCCGGCGTAGAGG
ATCTGCTCATGTTTGACAGCTTATCATCGATGCATAATGTGCCTGTCAAATGGACGAAGCAGGGATTCTG
CAAACCCTATGCTACTCCGTCAAGCCGTCAATTGTCTGATTCGTTACCAATTATGACAACTTGACGGCTA
CATCATTCACTTTTTCTTCACAACCGGCACGGAACTCGCTCGGGCTGGCCCCGGTGCATTTTTTAAATAC
CCGCGAGAAATAGAGTTGATCGTCAAAACCAACATTGCGACCGACGGTGGCGATAGGCATCCGGGTGGTG
CTCAAAAGCAGCTTCGCCTGGCTGATACGTTGGTCCTCGCGCCAGCTTAAGACGCTAATCCCTAACTGCT
GGCGGAAAAGATGTGACAGACGCGACGGCGACAAGCAAACATGCTGTGCGACGCTGGCGATATCAAAATT
GCTGTCTGCCAGGTGATCGCTGATGTACTGACAAGCCTCGCGTACCCGATTATCCATCGGTGGATGGAGC
GACTCGTTAATCGCTTCCATGCGCCGCAGTAACAATTGCTCAAGCAGATTTATCGCCAGCAGCTCCGAAT
AGCGCCCTTCCCCTTGCCCGGCGTTAATGATTTGCCCAAACAGGTCGCTGAAATGCGGCTGGTGCGCTTC
ATCCGGGCGAAAGAACCCCGTATTGGCAAATATTGACGGCCAGTTAAGCCATTCATGCCAGTAGGCGCGC
GGACGAAAGTAAACCCACTGGTGATACCATTCGCGAGCCTCCGGATGACGACCGTAGTGATGAATCTCTC
CTGGCGGGAACAGCAAAATATCACCCGGTCGGCAAACAAATTCTCGTCCCTGATTTTTCACCACCCCCTG
ACCGCGAATGGTGAGATTGAGAATATAACCTTTCATTCCCAGCGGTCGGTCGATAAAAAAATCGAGATAA
CCGTTGGCCTCAATCGGCGTTAAACCCGCCACCAGATGGGCATTAAACGAGTATCCCGGCAGCAGGGGAT
CATTTTGCGCTTCAGCCATACTTTTCATACTCCCGCCATTCAGAG
Features (pLannotate 1.2.2; 16 found; start..end, strand, type, name):
      1..285     +  promoter       araBAD promoter: araBAD; promoter of the L-arabinose operon of E. coli; the araC regulatory gene is transcribed in the opposite direction (Guzman et al., 1995)
    320..2446    +  CDS            YC06_KLEPN: Experimental evidence at protein level: Swiss-Prot protein existence level 1. From Klebsiella pneumoniae.
   2483..2500    +  CDS            9xHis (fragment): 9xHis affinity tag
   2504..2521    +  misc_feature   MCS (fragment): pUC18/19 multiple cloning site
   2605..2720    +  ncRNA          5S rRNA: Accession: RF00001 - 5S ribosomal RNA
   2724..2810    +  terminator     rrnB T1 terminator: Escherichia coli rrnB; transcription terminator T1 from the E. coli rrnB gene
   2902..2929    +  terminator     rrnB T2 terminator: transcription terminator T2 from the E. coli rrnB gene
   2948..3039    +  promoter       AmpR promoter: bla
   3040..3900    +  CDS            AmpR: β-lactamase; bla; confers resistance to ampicillin, carbenicillin, and related antibiotics
   3942..4322    +  rep_origin     M13 ori (sequence partly withheld): M13 bacteriophage origin of replication; arrow indicates direction of (+) strand synthesis
   4508..5096    +  rep_origin     ori: high-copy-number ColE1/pMB1/pBR322/pUC origin of replication
   5282..5333    -  misc_feature   bom (fragment): basis of mobility region from pBR322
   5449..5488    -  CDS            rop (fragment): Rop protein, which maintains plasmids at low copy number; rop
   5489..5674    -  CDS            TcR (fragment): tetracycline efflux protein; tet; confers resistance to tetracycline
   5684..5702    +  promoter       tet promoter (fragment): E. coli promoter for tetracycline efflux protein gene
   5792..6670    -  CDS            araC: L-arabinose regulatory protein; araC
