[The description below was written by a language model from this plasmid's Addgene catalogue record and pLannotate feature annotations shown in this document.]
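Description:
pBN073 is a bacterial expression plasmid built on the pBAD24 backbone for arabinose-inducible production of a point mutant of Wzc from Escherichia coli E69 (serotype O9a:K30). It is propagated in E. coli under ampicillin selection, conferred by the bla β-lactamase gene with its own promoter. It replicates from a ColE1/pMB1-type origin. The annotation also detects an M13 phage origin and non-functional pBR322 remnants: fragments of bom, rop, the tetracycline resistance gene and its promoter. The catalogue lists copy number as unknown.

The insert of about 2.2 kb sits directly downstream of the araBAD promoter, and araC, encoding the L-arabinose-responsive regulator, is transcribed divergently from the opposite strand. This arrangement keeps expression low without inducer and allows titratable induction with arabinose. The Wzc coding sequence carries the Y706E substitution and is fused at its C terminus to a hexa-histidine tag for affinity purification. The automated annotation labels this tag as a fragment of a 9xHis tag. It also assigns the open reading frame to a Klebsiella pneumoniae Swiss-Prot entry, which presumably reflects the closest database match rather than the source, since the catalogue gives the species as E. coli. Transcription ends at the rrnB region, comprising the 5S rRNA segment and the T1 and T2 terminators.

The associated study addresses how Wzc regulates bacterial capsule assembly. Replacing a tyrosine with glutamate is a common way to mimic phosphorylation, although the record does not state the rationale for this change. The plasmid is suited to expressing and purifying this Wzc variant for functional or structural work.
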