Addgene plasmid #167954: pBN073
Purpose: express E. coli E69 (O9a:K30) Wzc with Y706E
Depositing lab: James Naismith. Depositing organization: University of Oxford. Publication: The molecular basis of regulation of bacterial capsule assembly by Wzc. Yang Y, Liu J, Clarke BR, Seidel L, Bolla JR, Ward PN, Zhang P, Robinson CV, Whitfield C, Naismith JH. Nat Commun. 2021 Jul 16;12(1):4349. doi: 10.1038/s41467-021-24652-1. PubMed 34272394.
Backbone
  Vector backbone: pBAD24
  Backbone size w/o insert (bp): 4542
  Total vector size (bp): 6698
  Vector type: Bacterial Expression
Growth in bacteria
  Bacterial resistance: Ampicillin, 100 μg/mL
  Growth temperature: 37°C
  Growth strain: DH5alpha
  Copy number: Unknown
Gene/Insert
  Gene/Insert name: E. coli E69 (O9a:K30) Wzc with Y706E
  Species: Escherichia coli
  Insert size (bp): 2184
  Mutation: Y706E
  Promoter: araBAD
  Tag / fusion protein: hexa-histidine tag (C terminal on insert)
  Cloning method: Gibson Cloning
  Sequencing primers: 5′ pBADF; 3′ pBADR
Terms and licenses: Academic/Nonprofit Terms; Industry Terms: Not Available to Industry
How to cite: pBN073 was a gift from James Naismith (Addgene plasmid # 167954 ; http://n2t.net/addgene:167954 ; RRID:Addgene_167954)
