>Addgene plasmid #167954 | pBN073 | depositor partial sequence | sequence record 336962 | E. coli E69 (O9a:K30) Wzc with Y706E
ATGACTTCAGTCACATCTAAGCAATCAACGATACTAGGATCTGATGAAATAGATTTAGGTCGCGTTATCG
GTGAGCTAATTGATCATCGTAAGCTTATTATATCTATAACATCGGTTTTTACCTTATTTGCAATACTCTA
TGCATTATTAGCGACTCCTATCTATGAGACGGATGCGCTAATTCAAATAGAGCAGAAGCAAGGTAATGCT
ATACTAAGCAGTCTAAGTCAGGTTTTACCTGATGGCCAACCCCAATCTGCACCTGAAACAGCTTTGCTAC
AATCTCGAATGATTCTTGGCAAAACTATAGATGATTTAAACCTTCAGATTCAAATTGAACAAAAATATTT
TCCTGTTATTGGCCGTGGGTTAGCAAGATTAATGGGAGAAAAACCAGGTAATATTGATATTACTCGGTTA
TATTTGCCTGATAGTGACGATATTAGTAATAATACTCCTAGTATAATATTAACAGTAAAAGATAAAGAAA
ATTATTCGATCAATAGCGATGGTATTCAACTCAATGGGGTTGTAGGGACGTTATTAAATGAAAAAGGGAT
ATCATTACTGGTTAACGAAATCGATGCTAAACCTGGAGATCAATTTGTTATTACACAGTTGCCTCGATTA
AAGGCCATTTCTGATCTTTTAAAAAGTTTTAGCGTTGCTGATTTGGGTAAAGATACGGGAATGTTAACGT
TGACTCTTACTGGAGATAACCCAAAAAGAATATCTCATATTTTGGACAGTATCAGTCAGAACTATCTTGC
ACAGAACATTGCTAGACAAGCTGCGCAGGATGCTAAAAGTCTCGAGTTTTTAAATCAACAATTACCCAAA
GTTCGTGCCGAATTAGATTCTGCGGAAGACAAGTTAAATGCTTATCGTAAGCAAAAAGACTCTGTTGACT
TGAATATGGAAGCTAAATCAGTACTTGATCAAATAGTTAACGTTGATAATCAACTAAATGAATTAACCTT
CCGTGAGGCAGAAGTTTCACAGCTATATACTAAGGAACATCCTACTTATAAGGCGTTAATGGAAAAACGG
CAAACACTTCAAGAAGAAAAATCTAAACTTAATAAGCGCGTTAGTAGTATGCCCTCGACCCAGCAGGAGG
TTCTGCGATTAAGTCGAGATGTTGAATCTGGTCGTGCTGTATATTTGCAATTGCTAAATCGGCAACAAGA
ATTAAACATTGCCAAATCAAGTGCTATTGGCAACGTTAGAATTATTGATAATGCTGTAACAGATCCTAAT
CCTGTAAGACCAAAGAAGACTATCATAATTGTAATAGGTGTTGTTTTAGGGCTAATCGTTTCGGTTGTAC
TGGTATTGTTCCAAGTGTTTCTACGCCGTGGTATCGAATCCCCAGAGCAACTCGAAGAAATCGGAATAAA
CGTGTATGCAAGTATTCCAATATCTGAATGGCTTACAAAAAATGCTCGTCAGTCAGGGAAAGTCAGAAAA
AATCAGTCAGACACATTGCTTGCTGTTGGTAATCCTGCCGATTTAGCTGTTGAGGCCATTCGTGGTTTAC
GCACAAGTTTGCATTTTGCAATGATGGAAGCAAAAAATAATGTCCTAATGATATCGGGTGCTAGTCCAAG
CGCAGGTAAAACTTTTATTAGCAGTAACTTGGCAGCCACTATAGCAATTACAGGGAAAAAAGTTTTATTC
ATTGATGCTGACCTTCGTAAGGGATATGCTCATAAAATGTTTGGTCATAAAAACGATAAAGGATTATCTG
AGTTTTTATCTGGACAAGCCGCTGCTGAAATGATCATTGATAAAGTAGAAGGGGGGGGATTTGATTACAT
TGGTCGTGGACAAATTCCTCCAAACCCAGCTGAATTACTTATGCATCCGCGTTTTGAACAATTATTAAAT
TGGGCCTCACAAAATTATGATTTAATTATAATAGATACACCTCCAATTTTGGCAGTGACAGATGCTGCGA
TTATTGGTCGATATGCTGGAACATGTCTATTAGTCGCTCGCTTTGAAAAAAATACTGTTAAAGAAATTGA
TGTAAGTATGAAGCGGTTTGAGCAAAGTGGTGTGGTAGTCAAAGGCTGTATACTTAACGGTGTTGTAAAG
AAAGCTAGCAGCTACGAAAGATATGGCCATAATCATTATGGCTATTCTTATTATGATAAAAAACACCACC
ACCACCACCACTGA
